Addgene plasmid #76369: EPHA2 gRNA (BRDN0001147488)
Purpose: 3rd generation lentiviral gRNA plasmid targeting human EPHA2
Depositing lab: John Doench & David Root. Depositing organization: Broad Institute. Publication: Optimized sgRNA design to maximize activity and minimize off-target effects of CRISPR-Cas9. Doench JG, Fusi N, Sullender M, Hegde M, Vaimberg EW, Donovan KF, Smith I, Tothova Z, Wilen C, Orchard R, Virgin HW, Listgarten J, Root DE. Nat Biotechnol. 2016 Jan 18. doi: 10.1038/nbt.3437. PubMed 26780180.
Backbone
  Vector backbone: lentiGuide-Puro
  Backbone manufacturer: Zhang Lab (Addgene plasmid # 52963)
  Vector type: Mammalian Expression, Lentiviral, CRISPR
  Selectable markers: Puromycin
Growth in bacteria
  Bacterial resistance: Ampicillin, 100 μg/mL
  Growth temperature: 37°C
  Growth strain: DH5alpha
  Copy number: High Copy
Gene/Insert
  Gene/Insert name: EPHA2 (alt names: EPHA2; NM_004431.3)
  gRNA/shRNA sequence: GAAGCCCCTGAAGACATACG
  Species: H. sapiens (human)
  Entrez Gene: EPHA2 (a.k.a. ARCC2, CTPA, CTPP1, CTRCT6, ECK)
  Promoter: hU6
  Cloning method: Unknown
  Sequencing primers: 5′ U6-F; 3′ pS2-R
Terms and licenses: Academic/Nonprofit Terms; Industry Terms: Not Available to Industry
Depositor comments: The gRNA was designed to target the following Genbank reference sequence(s): NM_004431.3. Note that this plasmid does NOT contain Cas9. It should be used in conjunction with lentiCas9-Blast (Addgene #52962) or otherwise with cell lines already expressing Cas9. Browse the full kinome gRNA library at http://www.addgene.org/pooled-library/broadgpp-human-kinome/ or visit http://www.broadinstitute.org/rnai/public/ for detailed protocols and information.
How to cite: EPHA2 gRNA (BRDN0001147488) was a gift from John Doench & David Root (Addgene plasmid # 76369 ; http://n2t.net/addgene:76369 ; RRID:Addgene_76369)
