[The description below was written by a language model from this plasmid's Addgene catalogue record and pLannotate feature annotations shown in this document.]
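Description:
EPHA2 gRNA (BRDN0001147488) is a third-generation lentiviral guide RNA plasmid built on the lentiGuide-Puro backbone and designed to target human EPHA2, an Eph-family receptor tyrosine kinase gene. It is propagated in E. coli as a high-copy plasmid through a ColE1/pUC-type origin and selected with ampicillin via the β-lactamase gene. The backbone also carries an f1 origin, an SV40 origin and poly(A) signal, and leftover lac and T7/T3 cloning-vector elements that play no role in its function.

The transfer cassette is framed by an RSV promoter-driven truncated HIV-1 5′ LTR and a self-inactivating ΔU3 3′ LTR. The RSV promoter makes genomic RNA production Tat-independent, and the ΔU3 deletion leaves the integrated provirus without LTR promoter activity. The Ψ packaging signal, with an adjoining gag fragment, directs encapsidation. The RRE allows Rev-dependent nuclear export, and the cPPT/CTS aids transduction. Within this unit, a human U6 RNA polymerase III promoter drives the EPHA2-specific 20-nucleotide spacer fused to the Streptococcus pyogenes Cas9 gRNA scaffold. A separate EF-1α promoter with its intron A expresses puromycin N-acetyltransferase for selection of transduced mammalian cells, and a downstream WPRE enhances transcript expression.

The plasmid does not encode Cas9, so it is meant to be used with a separate Cas9 lentiviral vector or in cells that already express Cas9. There the guide directs cleavage of EPHA2 for gene knockout. It is one of a set of guides in a human kinome gRNA collection associated with work on optimised sgRNA design for high on-target activity and reduced off-target effects.
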