Features (pLannotate 1.2.2; 29 found; start..end, strand, type, name):
     14..80      +  CDS            small t antigen (fragment): SV40 (simian virus 40) small t antigen
    106..317     +  promoter       EF-1α core promoter: core promoter for human elongation factor EF-1α
    318..1256    +  intron         EF-1α intron A: intron upstream of the start codon of human EF-1α
   1278..1877    +  CDS            PuroR (fragment): puromycin N-acetyltransferase; pac from Streptomyces; confers resistance to puromycin
   1893..2481    +  misc_feature   WPRE: woodchuck hepatitis virus posttranscriptional regulatory element
   2532..2551    +  misc_feature   cPPT/CTS (fragment): central polypurine tract and central termination sequence of HIV-1
   2553..2786    +  LTR            3' LTR (ΔU3): self-inactivating 3' long terminal repeat (LTR) from HIV-1
   2864..2985    +  polyA_signal   SV40 poly(A) signal: SV40 polyadenylation signal
   3025..3160    +  rep_origin     SV40 ori: SV40 origin of replication
   3181..3199    -  promoter       T7 promoter: promoter for bacteriophage T7 RNA polymerase
   3207..3362    +  CDS            lacZα (fragment): LacZα fragment of β-galactosidase; lacZ fragment
   3367..3795    +  rep_origin     f1 ori (sequence partly withheld): f1 bacteriophage origin of replication; arrow indicates direction of (+) strand synthesis
   3848..3952    +  promoter       AmpR promoter: bla
   3953..4813    +  CDS            AmpR: β-lactamase; bla; confers resistance to ampicillin, carbenicillin, and related antibiotics
   4984..5572    +  rep_origin     ori: high-copy-number ColE1/pMB1/pBR322/pUC origin of replication
   5755..5847    +  CDS            lacI (fragment): lac repressor; lacI; The lac repressor binds to the lac operator to inhibit transcription in E. coli. This inhibition can be relieved by adding lactose or isopropyl-β-D-thiogalactopyranoside (IPTG).
   5860..5881    +  protein_bind   CAP binding site: CAP binding activates transcription in the presence of cAMP. E. coli catabolite activator protein
   5896..5926    +  promoter       lac promoter: promoter for the E. coli lac operon
   5934..5950    +  protein_bind   lac operator: The lac repressor binds to the lac operator to inhibit transcription in E. coli. This inhibition can be relieved by adding lactose or isopropyl-β-D-thiogalactopyranoside (IPTG). lac repressor encoded by lacI
   5995..6013    +  promoter       T3 promoter: promoter for bacteriophage T3 RNA polymerase
   6041..6267    +  promoter       RSV promoter: Rous sarcoma virus enhancer/promoter
   6268..6448    +  LTR            5' LTR (truncated): truncated 5' long terminal repeat (LTR) from HIV-1
   6495..6620    +  misc_feature   HIV-1 Ψ: packaging signal of human immunodeficiency virus type 1
   6604..6967    +  CDS            HIV-1 gag (fragment): gag protein from human immunodeficiency virus 1; gag
   7113..7346    +  misc_feature   RRE: The Rev response element (RRE) of HIV-1 allows for Rev-dependent mRNA export from the nucleus to the cytoplasm.
   7723..7749    +  CDS            Rev (fragment): human immunodeficiency virus 1 (HIV-1) Rev protein; rev; enhances nuclear export of unspliced and incompletely spliced viral mRNAs
   7753..7993    +  promoter       U6 promoter: RNA polymerase III promoter for human U6 snRNA
   8023..8098    +  misc_RNA       gRNA scaffold: guide RNA scaffold for the Streptococcus pyogenes CRISPR/Cas9 system
   8154..8271    +  misc_feature   cPPT/CTS: central polypurine tract and central termination sequence of HIV-1
>Addgene plasmid #76369 | EPHA2 gRNA (BRDN0001147488) | addgene full sequence | sequence record 185708 | Addgene Assembled Sequence
CCCGGGTGCAAAGATGGATAAAGTTTTAAACAGAGAGGAATCTTTGCAGCTAATGGACCTTCTAGGTCTT
GAAAGGAGTGGGAATTGGCTCCGGTGCCCGTCAGTGGGCAGAGCGCACATCGCCCACAGTCCCCGAGAAG
TTGGGGGGAGGGGTCGGCAATTGATCCGGTGCCTAGAGAAGGTGGCGCGGGGTAAACTGGGAAAGTGATG
TCGTGTACTGGCTCCGCCTTTTTCCCGAGGGTGGGGGAGAACCGTATATAAGTGCAGTAGTCGCCGTGAA
CGTTCTTTTTCGCAACGGGTTTGCCGCCAGAACACAGGTAAGTGCCGTGTGTGGTTCCCGCGGGCCTGGC
CTCTTTACGGGTTATGGCCCTTGCGTGCCTTGAATTACTTCCACCTGGCTGCAGTACGTGATTCTTGATC
CCGAGCTTCGGGTTGGAAGTGGGTGGGAGAGTTCGAGGCCTTGCGCTTAAGGAGCCCCTTCGCCTCGTGC
TTGAGTTGAGGCCTGGCCTGGGCGCTGGGGCCGCCGCGTGCGAATCTGGTGGCACCTTCGCGCCTGTCTC
GCTGCTTTCGATAAGTCTCTAGCCATTTAAAATTTTTGATGACCTGCTGCGACGCTTTTTTTCTGGCAAG
ATAGTCTTGTAAATGCGGGCCAAGATCTGCACACTGGTATTTCGGTTTTTGGGGCCGCGGGCGGCGACGG
GGCCCGTGCGTCCCAGCGCACATGTTCGGCGAGGCGGGGCCTGCGAGCGCGGCCACCGAGAATCGGACGG
GGGTAGTCTCAAGCTGGCCGGCCTGCTCTGGTGCCTGGCCTCGCGCCGCCGTGTATCGCCCCGCCCTGGG
CGGCAAGGCTGGCCCGGTCGGCACCAGTTGCGTGAGCGGAAAGATGGCCGCTTCCCGGCCCTGCTGCAGG
GAGCTCAAAATGGAGGACGCGGCGCTCGGGAGAGCGGGCGGGTGAGTCACCCACACAAAGGAAAAGGGCC
TTTCCGTCCTCAGCCGTCGCTTCATGTGACTCCACGGAGTACCGGGCGCCGTCCAGGCACCTCGATTAGT
TCTCGAGCTTTTGGAGTACGTCGTCTTTAGGTTGGGGGGAGGGGTTTTATGCGATGGAGTTTCCCCACAC
TGAGTGGGTGGAGACTGAAGTTAGGCCAGCTTGGCACTTGATGTAATTCTCCTTGGAATTTGCCCTTTTT
GAGTTTGGATCTTGGTTCATTCTCAAGCCTCAGACAGTGGTTCAAAGTTTTTTTCTTCCATTTCAGGTGT
CGTGACGTACGGCCACCATGACCGAGTACAAGCCCACGGTGCGCCTCGCCACCCGCGACGACGTCCCCAG
GGCCGTACGCACCCTCGCCGCCGCGTTCGCCGACTACCCCGCCACGCGCCACACCGTCGATCCGGACCGC
CACATCGAGCGGGTCACCGAGCTGCAAGAACTCTTCCTCACGCGCGTCGGGCTCGACATCGGCAAGGTGT
GGGTCGCGGACGACGGCGCCGCCGTGGCGGTCTGGACCACGCCGGAGAGCGTCGAAGCGGGGGCGGTGTT
CGCCGAGATCGGCCCGCGCATGGCCGAGTTGAGCGGTTCCCGGCTGGCCGCGCAGCAACAGATGGAAGGC
CTCCTGGCGCCGCACCGGCCCAAGGAGCCCGCGTGGTTCCTGGCCACCGTCGGAGTCTCGCCCGACCACC
AGGGCAAGGGTCTGGGCAGCGCCGTCGTGCTCCCCGGAGTGGAGGCGGCCGAGCGCGCCGGGGTGCCCGC
CTTCCTGGAGACCTCCGCGCCCCGCAACCTCCCCTTCTACGAGCGGCTCGGCTTCACCGTCACCGCCGAC
GTCGAGGTGCCCGAAGGACCGCGCACCTGGTGCATGACCCGCAAGCCCGGTGCCTGAACGCGTTAAGTCG
ACAATCAACCTCTGGATTACAAAATTTGTGAAAGATTGACTGGTATTCTTAACTATGTTGCTCCTTTTAC
GCTATGTGGATACGCTGCTTTAATGCCTTTGTATCATGCTATTGCTTCCCGTATGGCTTTCATTTTCTCC
TCCTTGTATAAATCCTGGTTGCTGTCTCTTTATGAGGAGTTGTGGCCCGTTGTCAGGCAACGTGGCGTGG
TGTGCACTGTGTTTGCTGACGCAACCCCCACTGGTTGGGGCATTGCCACCACCTGTCAGCTCCTTTCCGG
GACTTTCGCTTTCCCCCTCCCTATTGCCACGGCGGAACTCATCGCCGCCTGCCTTGCCCGCTGCTGGACA
GGGGCTCGGCTGTTGGGCACTGACAATTCCGTGGTGTTGTCGGGGAAATCATCGTCCTTTCCTTGGCTGC
TCGCCTGTGTTGCCACCTGGATTCTGCGCGGGACGTCCTTCTGCTACGTCCCTTCGGCCCTCAATCCAGC
GGACCTTCCTTCCCGCGGCCTGCTGCCGGCTCTGCGGCCTCTTCCGCGTCTTCGCCTTCGCCCTCAGACG
AGTCGGATCTCCCTTTGGGCCGCCTCCCCGCGTCGACTTTAAGACCAATGACTTACAAGGCAGCTGTAGA
TCTTAGCCACTTTTTAAAAGAAAAGGGGGGACTGGAAGGGCTAATTCACTCCCAACGAAGACAAGATCTG
CTTTTTGCTTGTACTGGGTCTCTCTGGTTAGACCAGATCTGAGCCTGGGAGCTCTCTGGCTAACTAGGGA
ACCCACTGCTTAAGCCTCAATAAAGCTTGCCTTGAGTGCTTCAAGTAGTGTGTGCCCGTCTGTTGTGTGA
CTCTGGTAACTAGAGATCCCTCAGACCCTTTTAGTCAGTGTGGAAAATCTCTAGCAGTACGTATAGTAGT
TCATGTCATCTTATTATTCAGTATTTATAACTTGCAAAGAAATGAATATCAGAGAGTGAGAGGAACTTGT
TTATTGCAGCTTATAATGGTTACAAATAAAGCAATAGCATCACAAATTTCACAAATAAAGCATTTTTTTC
ACTGCATTCTAGTTGTGGTTTGTCCAAACTCATCAATGTATCTTATCATGTCTGGCTCTAGCTATCCCGC
CCCTAACTCCGCCCATCCCGCCCCTAACTCCGCCCAGTTCCGCCCATTCTCCGCCCCATGGCTGACTAAT
TTTTTTTATTTATGCAGAGGCCGAGGCCGCCTCGGCCTCTGAGCTATTCCAGAAGTAGTGAGGAGGCTTT
TTTGGAGGCCTAGGGACGTACCCAATTCGCCCTATAGTGAGTCGTATTACGCGCGCTCACTGGCCGTCGT
TTTACAACGTCGTGACTGGGAAAACCCTGGCGTTACCCAACTTAATCGCCTTGCAGCACATCCCCCTTTC
GCCAGCTGGCGTAATAGCGAAGAGGCCCGCACCGATCGCCCTTCCCAACAGTTGCGCAGCCTGAATGGCG
AATGGG
[124 nt withheld, positions 3367-3490]
C
[91 nt withheld, positions 3492-3582]
A
[49 nt withheld, positions 3584-3632]
CCTTTGACGTTGGAGTCCACGTTCTTT
[37 nt withheld, positions 3660-3696]
ACCCTATCTCGGTCTATTCTTTTGATTTATAAGGGATTTTGCCGATTTCGGCCTATTGGTTAAAAAATGA
GCTGATTTAACAAAAATTTAACGCGAATTTTAACAAAATATTAACGCTTACAATTTAGGTGGCACTTTTC
GGGGAAATGTGCGCGGAACCCCTATTTGTTTATTTTTCTAAATACATTCAAATATGTATCCGCTCATGAG
ACAATAACCCTGATAAATGCTTCAATAATATTGAAAAAGGAAGAGTATGAGTATTCAACATTTCCGTGTC
GCCCTTATTCCCTTTTTTGCGGCATTTTGCCTTCCTGTTTTTGCTCACCCAGAAACGCTGGTGAAAGTAA
AAGATGCTGAAGATCAGTTGGGTGCACGAGTGGGTTACATCGAACTGGATCTCAACAGCGGTAAGATCCT
TGAGAGTTTTCGCCCCGAAGAACGTTTTCCAATGATGAGCACTTTTAAAGTTCTGCTATGTGGCGCGGTA
TTATCCCGTATTGACGCCGGGCAAGAGCAACTCGGTCGCCGCATACACTATTCTCAGAATGACTTGGTTG
AGTACTCACCAGTCACAGAAAAGCATCTTACGGATGGCATGACAGTAAGAGAATTATGCAGTGCTGCCAT
AACCATGAGTGATAACACTGCGGCCAACTTACTTCTGACAACGATCGGAGGACCGAAGGAGCTAACCGCT
TTTTTGCACAACATGGGGGATCATGTAACTCGCCTTGATCGTTGGGAACCGGAGCTGAATGAAGCCATAC
CAAACGACGAGCGTGACACCACGATGCCTGTAGCAATGGCAACAACGTTGCGCAAACTATTAACTGGCGA
ACTACTTACTCTAGCTTCCCGGCAACAATTAATAGACTGGATGGAGGCGGATAAAGTTGCAGGACCACTT
CTGCGCTCGGCCCTTCCGGCTGGCTGGTTTATTGCTGATAAATCTGGAGCCGGTGAGCGTGGGTCTCGCG
GTATCATTGCAGCACTGGGGCCAGATGGTAAGCCCTCCCGTATCGTAGTTATCTACACGACGGGGAGTCA
GGCAACTATGGATGAACGAAATAGACAGATCGCTGAGATAGGTGCCTCACTGATTAAGCATTGGTAACTG
TCAGACCAAGTTTACTCATATATACTTTAGATTGATTTAAAACTTCATTTTTAATTTAAAAGGATCTAGG
TGAAGATCCTTTTTGATAATCTCATGACCAAAATCCCTTAACGTGAGTTTTCGTTCCACTGAGCGTCAGA
CCCCGTAGAAAAGATCAAAGGATCTTCTTGAGATCCTTTTTTTCTGCGCGTAATCTGCTGCTTGCAAACA
AAAAAACCACCGCTACCAGCGGTGGTTTGTTTGCCGGATCAAGAGCTACCAACTCTTTTTCCGAAGGTAA
CTGGCTTCAGCAGAGCGCAGATACCAAATACTGTTCTTCTAGTGTAGCCGTAGTTAGGCCACCACTTCAA
GAACTCTGTAGCACCGCCTACATACCTCGCTCTGCTAATCCTGTTACCAGTGGCTGCTGCCAGTGGCGAT
AAGTCGTGTCTTACCGGGTTGGACTCAAGACGATAGTTACCGGATAAGGCGCAGCGGTCGGGCTGAACGG
GGGGTTCGTGCACACAGCCCAGCTTGGAGCGAACGACCTACACCGAACTGAGATACCTACAGCGTGAGCT
ATGAGAAAGCGCCACGCTTCCCGAAGGGAGAAAGGCGGACAGGTATCCGGTAAGCGGCAGGGTCGGAACA
GGAGAGCGCACGAGGGAGCTTCCAGGGGGAAACGCCTGGTATCTTTATAGTCCTGTCGGGTTTCGCCACC
TCTGACTTGAGCGTCGATTTTTGTGATGCTCGTCAGGGGGGCGGAGCCTATGGAAAAACGCCAGCAACGC
GGCCTTTTTACGGTTCCTGGCCTTTTGCTGGCCTTTTGCTCACATGTTCTTTCCTGCGTTATCCCCTGAT
TCTGTGGATAACCGTATTACCGCCTTTGAGTGAGCTGATACCGCTCGCCGCAGCCGAACGACCGAGCGCA
GCGAGTCAGTGAGCGAGGAAGCGGAAGAGCGCCCAATACGCAAACCGCCTCTCCCCGCGCGTTGGCCGAT
TCATTAATGCAGCTGGCACGACAGGTTTCCCGACTGGAAAGCGGGCAGTGAGCGCAACGCAATTAATGTG
AGTTAGCTCACTCATTAGGCACCCCAGGCTTTACACTTTATGCTTCCGGCTCGTATGTTGTGTGGAATTG
TGAGCGGATAACAATTTCACACAGGAAACAGCTATGACCATGATTACGCCAAGCGCGCAATTAACCCTCA
CTAAAGGGAACAAAAGCTGGAGCTGCAAGCTTAATGTAGTCTTATGCAATACTCTTGTAGTCTTGCAACA
TGGTAACGATGAGTTAGCAACATGCCTTACAAGGAGAGAAAAAGCACCGTGCATGCCGATTGGTGGAAGT
AAGGTGGTACGATCGTGCCTTATTAGGAAGGCAACAGACGGGTCTGACATGGATTGGACGAACCACTGAA
TTGCCGCATTGCAGAGATATTGTATTTAAGTGCCTAGCTCGATACATAAACGGGTCTCTCTGGTTAGACC
AGATCTGAGCCTGGGAGCTCTCTGGCTAACTAGGGAACCCACTGCTTAAGCCTCAATAAAGCTTGCCTTG
AGTGCTTCAAGTAGTGTGTGCCCGTCTGTTGTGTGACTCTGGTAACTAGAGATCCCTCAGACCCTTTTAG
TCAGTGTGGAAAATCTCTAGCAGTGGCGCCCGAACAGGGACTTGAAAGCGAAAGGGAAACCAGAGGAGCT
CTCTCGACGCAGGACTCGGCTTGCTGAAGCGCGCACGGCAAGAGGCGAGGGGCGGCGACTGGTGAGTACG
CCAAAAATTTTGACTAGCGGAGGCTAGAAGGAGAGAGATGGGTGCGAGAGCGTCAGTATTAAGCGGGGGA
GAATTAGATCGCGATGGGAAAAAATTCGGTTAAGGCCAGGGGGAAAGAAAAAATATAAATTAAAACATAT
AGTATGGGCAAGCAGGGAGCTAGAACGATTCGCAGTTAATCCTGGCCTGTTAGAAACATCAGAAGGCTGT
AGACAAATACTGGGACAGCTACAACCATCCCTTCAGACAGGATCAGAAGAACTTAGATCATTATATAATA
CAGTAGCAACCCTCTATTGTGTGCATCAAAGGATAGAGATAAAAGACACCAAGGAAGCTTTAGACAAGAT
AGAGGAAGAGCAAAACAAAAGTAAGACCACCGCACAGCAAGCGGCCGCTGATCTTCAGACCTGGAGGAGG
AGATATGAGGGACAATTGGAGAAGTGAATTATATAAATATAAAGTAGTAAAAATTGAACCATTAGGAGTA
GCACCCACCAAGGCAAAGAGAAGAGTGGTGCAGAGAGAAAAAAGAGCAGTGGGAATAGGAGCTTTGTTCC
TTGGGTTCTTGGGAGCAGCAGGAAGCACTATGGGCGCAGCGTCAATGACGCTGACGGTACAGGCCAGACA
ATTATTGTCTGGTATAGTGCAGCAGCAGAACAATTTGCTGAGGGCTATTGAGGCGCAACAGCATCTGTTG
CAACTCACAGTCTGGGGCATCAAGCAGCTCCAGGCAAGAATCCTGGCTGTGGAAAGATACCTAAAGGATC
AACAGCTCCTGGGGATTTGGGGTTGCTCTGGAAAACTCATTTGCACCACTGCTGTGCCTTGGAATGCTAG
TTGGAGTAATAAATCTCTGGAACAGATTTGGAATCACACGACCTGGATGGAGTGGGACAGAGAAATTAAC
AATTACACAAGCTTAATACACTCCTTAATTGAAGAATCGCAAAACCAGCAAGAAAAGAATGAACAAGAAT
TATTGGAATTAGATAAATGGGCAAGTTTGTGGAATTGGTTTAACATAACAAATTGGCTGTGGTATATAAA
ATTATTCATAATGATAGTAGGAGGCTTGGTAGGTTTAAGAATAGTTTTTGCTGTACTTTCTATAGTGAAT
AGAGTTAGGCAGGGATATTCACCATTATCGTTTCAGACCCACCTCCCAACCCCGAGGGGACCCAGAGAGG
GCCTATTTCCCATGATTCCTTCATATTTGCATATACGATACAAGGCTGTTAGAGAGATAATTAGAATTAA
TTTGACTGTAAACACAAAGATATTAGTACAAAATACGTGACGTAGAAAGTAATAATTTCTTGGGTAGTTT
GCAGTTTTAAAATTATGTTTTAAAATGGACTATCATATGCTTACCGTAACTTGAAAGTATTTCGATTTCT
TGGCTTTATATATCTTGTGGAAAGGACGAAACACCGGAAGCCCCTGAAGACATACGGTTTTAGAGCTAGA
AATAGCAAGTTAAAATAAGGCTAGTCCGTTATCAACTTGAAAAAGTGGCACCGAGTCGGTGCTTTTTTAA
GCTTGGCGTAACTAGATCTTGAGACAAATGGCAGTATTCATCCACAATTTTAAAAGAAAAGGGGGGATTG
GGGGGTACAGTGCAGGGGAAAGAATAGTAGACATAATAGCAACAGACATACAAACTAAAGAATTACAAAA
ACAAATTACAAAAATTCAAAATTTTCGGGTTTATTACAGGGACAGCAGAGATCCACTTTGGCGCCGGCTC
GAGGGGG
