>Addgene plasmid #76369 | EPHA2 gRNA (BRDN0001147488) | depositor partial sequence | sequence record 143829 | Target Sequence
GAAGCCCCTGAAGACATACG
