>Addgene plasmid #76369 | EPHA2 gRNA (BRDN0001147488) | addgene partial sequence | sequence record 185707 | hU6-F
CGTAGAAAGTAATAATTTCTTGGGTAGTTTGCAGTTTTAAAATTATGTTTTAAAATGGACTATCATATGC
TTACCGTAACTTGAAAGTATTTCGATTTCTTGGCTTTATATATCTTGTGGAAAGGACGAAACACCGGAAG
CCCCTGAAGACATACGGTTTTAGAGCTAGAAATAGCAAGTTAAAATAAGGCTAGTCCGTTATCAACTTGA
AAAAGTGGCACCGAGTCGGTGCTTTTTTAAGCTTGGCGTAACTAGATCTTGAGACAAATGGCAGTATTCA
TCCACAATTTTAAAAGAAAAGGGGGGATTGGGGGGTACAGTGCAGGGGAAAGAATAGTAGACATAATAGC
AACAGACATACAAACTAAAGAATTACAAAAACAAATTACAAAAATTCAAAATTTTCGGGTTTATTACAGG
GACAGCAGAGATCCACTTTGGCGCCGGCTCGAGGGGGCCCGGGTGCAAAGATGGATAAAGTTTTAAACAG
AGAGGAATCTTTGCAGCTAATGGACCTTCTAGGTCTTGAAAGGAGTGGGAATTGGCTCCGGTGCCCGTCA
GTGGGCAGAG
